>Addgene plasmid #44943 | pFA6a-link-yoLSS-mKate2-Kan | depositor full sequence | sequence record 62213 | pFA6a-link-yoLSS-mKate2-Kan sequence 4876 bps
ACATGCAGCTCCCGGAGACGGTCACAGCTTGTCTGTAAGCGGATGCCGGGAGCAGACAAGCCCGTCAGGG
CGCGTCAGCGGGTGTTGGCGGGTGTCGGGGCTGGCTTAACTATGCGGCATCAGAGCAGATTGTACTGAGA
GTGCACCATATGGACATATTGTCGTTAGAACGCGGCTACAATTAATACATAACCTTATGTATCATACACA
TACGATTTAGGTGACACTATAGAACGCGGCCGCCAGCTGAAGCTTCGTACGCTGCAGGTCGACGGATCGG
TGACGGTGCTGGTTTAATTAACATGGTTTCAGAATTGATCAAGGAAAATATGCACATGAAACTGTATATG
GAAGGTACAGTTAACAACCATCATTTTAAGTGTACCTCAGAAGGAGAAGGGAAACCATACGAAGGCACTC
AGACTATGAGAATTAAAGTGGTCGAAGGTGGTCCACTACCATTTGCTTTTGACATCCTCGCTACATCTTT
CATGTACGGTTCCTACACTTTCATTAATCACACACAAGGCATACCAGACTTTTTCAAACAATCATTTCCT
GAGGGTTTTACTTGGGAAAGAGTAACCACTTATGAAGATGGGGGTGTACTGACAGCTACACAAGATACAT
CTTTACAAGATGGATGTCTAATCTACAATGTTAAGATTAGAGGAGTTAACTTCACATCTAATGGTCCTGT
CATGCAAAAGAAAACGTTAGGCTGGGAGGCAGGTACAGAAATGCTTTATCCAGCAGACGGCGGTTTGGAA
GGTAGAAGTGACGATGCTTTGAAATTGGTAGGGGGAGGCCATCTTATATGCAACCTAAAATCTACTTACA
GAAGCAAAAAGCCTGCCAAGAATTTGAAAGTTCCAGGCGTCTACTATGTTGATCGTAGGTTAGAGCGAAT
CAAGGAGGCGGATAAGGAAACCTACGTGGAACAGCATGAGGTGGCAGTAGCCAGATACTGTGATCTTCCT
TCCAAATTAGGACACAGATAAGGCGCGCCACTTCTAAATAAGCGAATTTCTTATGATTTATGATTTTTAT
TATTAAATAAGTTATAAAAAAAATAAGTGTATACAAATTTTAAAGTGACTCTTAGGTTTTAAAACGAAAA
TTCTTATTCTTGAGTAACTCTTTCCTGTAGGTCAGGTTGCTTTCTCAGGTATAGTATGAGGTCGCTCTTA
TTGACCACACCTCTACCGGCAGATCCGCTAGGGATAACAGGGTAATATAGATCTGTTTAGCTTGCCTCGT
CCCCGCCGGGTCACCCGGCCAGCGACATGGAGGCCCAGAATACCCTCCTTGACAGTCTTGACGTGCGCAG
CTCAGGGGCATGATGTGACTGTCGCCCGTACATTTAGCCCATACATCCCCATGTATAATCATTTGCATCC
ATACATTTTGATGGCCGCACGGCGCGAAGCAAAAATTACGGCTCCTCGCTGCAGACCTGCGAGCAGGGAA
ACGCTCCCCTCACAGACGCGTTGAATTGTCCCCACGCCGCGCCCCTGTAGAGAAATATAAAAGGTTAGGA
TTTGCCACTGAGGTTCTTCTTTCATATACTTCCTTTTAAAATCTTGCTAGGATACAGTTCTCACATCACA
TCCGAACATAAACAACCATGGGTAAGGAAAAGACTCACGTTTCGAGGCCGCGATTAAATTCCAACATGGA
TGCTGATTTATATGGGTATAAATGGGCTCGCGATAATGTCGGGCAATCAGGTGCGACAATCTATCGATTG
TATGGGAAGCCCGATGCGCCAGAGTTGTTTCTGAAACATGGCAAAGGTAGCGTTGCCAATGATGTTACAG
ATGAGATGGTCAGACTAAACTGGCTGACGGAATTTATGCCTCTTCCGACCATCAAGCATTTTATCCGTAC
TCCTGATGATGCATGGTTACTCACCACTGCGATCCCCGGCAAAACAGCATTCCAGGTATTAGAAGAATAT
CCTGATTCAGGTGAAAATATTGTTGATGCGCTGGCAGTGTTCCTGCGCCGGTTGCATTCGATTCCTGTTT
GTAATTGTCCTTTTAACAGCGATCGCGTATTTCGTCTCGCTCAGGCGCAATCACGAATGAATAACGGTTT
GGTTGATGCGAGTGATTTTGATGACGAGCGTAATGGCTGGCCTGTTGAACAAGTCTGGAAAGAAATGCAT
AAGCTTTTGCCATTCTCACCGGATTCAGTCGTCACTCATGGTGATTTCTCACTTGATAACCTTATTTTTG
ACGAGGGGAAATTAATAGGTTGTATTGATGTTGGACGAGTCGGAATCGCAGACCGATACCAGGATCTTGC
CATCCTATGGAACTGCCTCGGTGAGTTTTCTCCTTCATTACAGAAACGGCTTTTTCAAAAATATGGTATT
GATAATCCTGATATGAATAAATTGCAGTTTCATTTGATGCTCGATGAGTTTTTCTAATCAGTACTGACAA
TAAAAAGATTCTTGTTTTCAAGAACTTGTCATTTGTATAGTTTTTTTATATTGTAGTTGTTCTATTTTAA
TCAAATGTTAGCGTGATTTATATTTTTTTTCGCCTCGACATCATCTGCCCAGATGCGAAGTTAAGTGCGC
AGAAAGTAATATCATGCGTCAATCGTATGTGAATGCTGGTCGCTATACTGCTGTCGATTCGATACTAACG
CCGCCATCCAGTTTAAACGAGCTCGAATTCATCGATGATATCAGATCCACTAGTGGCCTATGCGGCCGCG
GATCTGCCGGTCTCCCTATAGTGAGTCGTATTAATTTCGATAAGCCAGGTTAACCTGCATTAATGAATCG
GCCAACGCGCGGGGAGAGGCGGTTTGCGTATTGGGCGCTCTTCCGCTTCCTCGCTCACTGACTCGCTGCG
CTCGGTCGTTCGGCTGCGGCGAGCGGTATCAGCTCACTCAAAGGCGGTAATACGGTTATCCACAGAATCA
GGGGATAACGCAGGAAAGAACATGTGAGCAAAAGGCCAGCAAAAGGCCAGGAACCGTAAAAAGGCCGCGT
TGCTGGCGTTTTTCCATAGGCTCCGCCCCCCTGACGAGCATCACAAAAATCGACGCTCAAGTCAGAGGTG
GCGAAACCCGACAGGACTATAAAGATACCAGGCGTTTCCCCCTGGAAGCTCCCTCGTGCGCTCTCCTGTT
CCGACCCTGCCGCTTACCGGATACCTGTCCGCCTTTCTCCCTTCGGGAAGCGTGGCGCTTTCTCAATGCT
CACGCTGTAGGTATCTCAGTTCGGTGTAGGTCGTTCGCTCCAAGCTGGGCTGTGTGCACGAACCCCCCGT
TCAGCCCGACCGCTGCGCCTTATCCGGTAACTATCGTCTTGAGTCCAACCCGGTAAGACACGACTTATCG
CCACTGGCAGCAGCCACTGGTAACAGGATTAGCAGAGCGAGGTATGTAGGCGGTGCTACAGAGTTCTTGA
AGTGGTGGCCTAACTACGGCTACACTAGAAGGACAGTATTTGGTATCTGCGCTCTGCTGAAGCCAGTTAC
CTTCGGAAAAAGAGTTGGTAGCTCTTGATCCGGCAAACAAACCACCGCTGGTAGCGGTGGTTTTTTTGTT
TGCAAGCAGCAGATTACGCGCAGAAAAAAAGGATCTCAAGAAGATCCTTTGATCTTTTCTACGGGGTCTG
ACGCTCAGTGGAACGAAAACTCACGTTAAGGGATTTTGGTCATGAGATTATCAAAAAGGATCTTCACCTA
GATCCTTTTAAATTAAAAATGAAGTTTTAAATCAATCTAAAGTATATATGAGTAAACTTGGTCTGACAGT
TACCAATGCTTAATCAGTGAGGCACCTATCTCAGCGATCTGTCTATTTCGTTCATCCATAGTTGCCTGAC
TCCCCGTCGTGTAGATAACTACGATACGGGAGGGCTTACCATCTGGCCCCAGTGCTGCAATGATACCGCG
AGACCCACGCTCACCGGCTCCAGATTTATCAGCAATAAACCAGCCAGCCGGAAGGGCCGAGCGCAGAAGT
GGTCCTGCAACTTTATCCGCCTCCATCCAGTCTATTAATTGTTGCCGGGAAGCTAGAGTAAGTAGTTCGC
CAGTTAATAGTTTGCGCAACGTTGTTGCCATTGCTACAGGCATCGTGGTGTCACGCTCGTCGTTTGGTAT
GGCTTCATTCAGCTCCGGTTCCCAACGATCAAGGCGAGTTACATGATCCCCCATGTTGTGCAAAAAAGCG
GTTAGCTCCTTCGGTCCTCCGATCGTTGTCAGAAGTAAGTTGGCCGCAGTGTTATCACTCATGGTTATGG
CAGCACTGCATAATTCTCTTACTGTCATGCCATCCGTAAGATGCTTTTCTGTGACTGGTGAGTACTCAAC
CAAGTCATTCTGAGAATAGTGTATGCGGCGACCGAGTTGCTCTTGCCCGGCGTCAATACGGGATAATACC
GCGCCACATAGCAGAACTTTAAAAGTGCTCATCATTGGAAAACGTTCTTCGGGGCGAAAACTCTCAAGGA
TCTTACCGCTGTTGAGATCCAGTTCGATGTAACCCACTCGTGCACCCAACTGATCTTCAGCATCTTTTAC
TTTCACCAGCGTTTCTGGGTGAGCAAAAACAGGAAGGCAAAATGCCGCAAAAAAGGGAATAAGGGCGACA
CGGAAATGTTGAATACTCATACTCTTCCTTTTTCAATATTATTGAAGCATTTATCAGGGTTATTGTCTCA
TGAGCGGATACATATTTGAATGTATTTAGAAAAATAAACAAATAGGGGTTCCGCGCACATTTCCCCGAAA
AGTGCCACCTGACGTCTAAGAAACCATTATTATCATGACATTAACCTATAAAAATAGGCGTATCACGAGG
CCCTTTCGTCTCGCGCGTTTCGGTGATGACGGTGAAAACCTCTGAC
Features (pLannotate 1.2.2; 11 found; start..end, strand, type, name):
    101..152     +  misc_feature   bom (fragment): basis of mobility region from pBR322
    215..233     +  promoter       SP6 promoter: promoter for bacteriophage SP6 RNA polymerase
    309..998     +  CDS            LSS-mKate2: LSS-mKate2 is a basic (constitutively fluorescent) long stokes shift fluorescent protein published in 2010, derived from Entacmaea quadricolor. It has very low acid sensitivity.
   1022..1209    +  terminator     ADH1 terminator: S. cerevisiae ADH1; transcription terminator for the S. cerevisiae alcohol dehydrogenase 1 (ADH1) gene
   1284..2640    +  gene           kanMX: yeast selectable marker conferring kanamycin resistance (Wach et al., 1994)
   2745..2763    -  promoter       T7 promoter: promoter for bacteriophage T7 RNA polymerase
   2785..2838    -  CDS            lacI (fragment): lac repressor; lacI; The lac repressor binds to the lac operator to inhibit transcription in E. coli. This inhibition can be relieved by adding lactose or isopropyl-β-D-thiogalactopyranoside (IPTG).
   3021..3609    -  rep_origin     ori: high-copy-number ColE1/pMB1/pBR322/pUC origin of replication
   3780..4640    -  CDS            AmpR: β-lactamase; bla; confers resistance to ampicillin, carbenicillin, and related antibiotics
   4641..4745    -  promoter       AmpR promoter: bla
   4840..4875    +  CDS            rop (fragment): Rop protein, which maintains plasmids at low copy number; rop
