[The description below was written by a language model from this plasmid's Addgene catalogue record and pLannotate feature annotations shown in this document.]
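Description:
pFA6a-link-yoLSS-mKate2-Kan is a 4,876 bp yeast tagging vector built on the pFA6a backbone. It serves as a template for creating chromosomal gene fusions in Saccharomyces cerevisiae rather than as a self-replicating yeast expression plasmid, and the feature table shows no yeast origin of replication or centromere. In E. coli it is maintained through a high-copy ColE1/pUC-type origin and selected with ampicillin via the β-lactamase gene and its native promoter. Short fragments annotated as bom, rop and lacI appear to be backbone remnants rather than functional elements. SP6 and T7 phage promoters flank the cassette region, as is usual for this vector family.

The payload is a yeast codon-optimized, synthetic coding sequence for LSS-mKate2, a constitutively fluorescent long Stokes shift red protein derived from Entacmaea quadricolor and noted for very low acid sensitivity. No yeast promoter is annotated upstream of this reading frame, which fits its intended role: the fluorescent protein is meant to be fused in frame to a gene of interest, so expression comes from that gene's own promoter. The "link" in the name suggests a linker sequence ahead of the fluorescent protein, although it is not annotated separately. The ADH1 terminator follows the coding sequence and ends transcription of the fusion. Downstream lies the kanMX marker, which allows yeast integrants to be selected (in practice with the kanamycin-related drug G418).

The construct belongs to a set of improved blue, green and red fluorescent protein tagging vectors for budding yeast, derived from an earlier series of optimized tagging cassettes. The large Stokes shift of this protein makes it useful for multicolour imaging alongside other fluorophores.
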