Addgene plasmid #44943: pFA6a-link-yoLSS-mKate2-Kan
Purpose: Yeast tagging vector to create gene fusion with yeast optimized LSS-mKate2 with Kan selection
Depositing lab: Wendell Lim & Kurt Thorn. Depositing organization: University of California, San Francisco (UCSF). Publication: Improved Blue, Green, and Red Fluorescent Protein Tagging Vectors for S. cerevisiae. Lee S, Lim WA, Thorn KS. PLoS One. 2013 Jul 2;8(7):e67902. doi: 10.1371/journal.pone.0067902. Print 2013. PubMed 23844123.
Backbone
  Vector backbone: pFA6a
  Vector type: Yeast Expression
  Selectable markers: Kanamycin
Growth in bacteria
  Bacterial resistance: Ampicillin, 100 μg/mL
  Growth temperature: 37°C
  Growth strain: DH5alpha
  Copy number: Unknown
Gene/Insert
  Gene/Insert name: yoLSS-mKate2 (alt name: Yeast Optimized LSS-mKate2)
  Species: Synthetic
Terms and licenses: Academic/Nonprofit Terms; Industry Terms: Not Available to Industry
Depositor comments: This vector is derived from the sequences published in “Optimized cassettes for fluorescent protein tagging in Saccharomyces cerevisiae.” Sheff MA, Thorn KS. Yeast. 2004 Jun;21(8):661-70. These plasmids were generated with funding from an NIGMS Systems Biology Center grant, number P50 GM081879. Please acknowledge this grant if you use these plasmids.
How to cite: pFA6a-link-yoLSS-mKate2-Kan was a gift from Wendell Lim & Kurt Thorn (Addgene plasmid # 44943 ; http://n2t.net/addgene:44943 ; RRID:Addgene_44943)
