>Addgene plasmid #44943 | pFA6a-link-yoLSS-mKate2-Kan | addgene partial sequence | sequence record 72561 | Sp6 5'-ATTTAGGTGACACTATAG-3'
GACGGATCGGTGACGGTGCTGGTTTAATTAACATGGTTTCAGAATTGATCAAGGAAAATATGCACATGAA
ACTGTATATGGAAGGTACAGTTAACAACCATCATTTTAAGTGTACCTCAGAAGGAGAAGGGAAACCATAC
GAAGGCACTCAGACTATGAGAATTAAAGTGGTCGAAGGTGGTCCACTACCATTTGCTTTTGACATCCTCG
CTACATCTTTCATGTACGGTTCCTACACTTTCATTAATCACACACAAGGCATACCAGACTTTTTCAAACA
ATCATTTCCTGAGGGTTTTACTTGGGAAAGAGTAACCACTTATGAAGATGGGGGTGTACTGACAGCTACA
CAAGATACATCTTTACAAGATGGATGTCTAATCTACAATGTTAAGATTAGAGGAGTTAACTTCACATCTA
ATGGTCCTGTCATGCAAAAGAAAACGTTAGGCTGGGAGGCAGGTACAGAAATGCTTTATCCAGCAGACGG
CGGTTTGGAAGGTAGAAGTGACGATGCTTTGAAATTGGTAGGGGGAGGCCATCTTATATGCAACCTAAAA
TCTACTTACAGAAGCAAAAAGCCTGCCAAGAATTTGAAAGTTCCAGGCGTCTACTATGTTGATCGTAGGT
TAGAGCGAATCAAGGAGGCGGATAAGGAAACCTACGTGGAACAGCATGAGGTGGCAGTAGCCAGATACTG
TGATCTTCCTTCCAAATTAGGACACAGATAAGGCGCGCCACTTCTAAATAAGCGAATTTCTTATGATTTA
