>Addgene plasmid #44943 | pFA6a-link-yoLSS-mKate2-Kan | addgene partial sequence | sequence record 72773 | T7
GGATCTGATATCATCGATGAATTCGAGCTCGTTTAAACTGGATGGCGGCGTTAGTATCGAATCGACAGCA
GTATAGCGACCAGCATTCACATACGATTGACGCATGATATTACTTTCTGCGCACTTAACTTCGCATCTGG
GCAGATGATGTCGAGGCGAAAAAAAATATAAATCACGCTAACATTTGATTAAAATAGAACAACTACAATA
TAAAAAAACTATACAAATGACAAGTTCTTGAAAACAAGAATCTTTTTATTGTCAGTACTGATTAGAAAAA
CTCATCGAGCATCAAATGAAACTGCAATTTATTCATATCAGGATTATCAATACCATATTTTTGAAAAAGC
CGTTTCTGTAATGAAGGAGAAAACTCACCGAGGCAGTTCCATAGGATGGCAAGATCCTGGTATCGGTCTG
CGATTCCGACTCGTCCAACATCAATACAACCTATTAATTTCCCCTCGTCAAAAATAAGGTTATCAAGTGA
GAAATCACCATGAGTGACGACTGAATCCGGTGAGAATGGCAAAAGCTTATGCATTTCTTTCCAGACTTGT
TCAACAGGCCAGCCATTACGCTCGTCATCAAAATCACTCGCATCAACCAAACCGTTATTCATTCGTGATT
GCGCCTGAGCGAGACGAAATACGCGATCGCTGTTAAAAGGACAATTACAAACAGGAATCGAATGCAACCG
GCGCAGGAACACTGCCAGCGCATCAACAATATTTTCACCTGAATCAGGATATTCTTCTAATACCTGGAAT
GCTGTTTTGCCGGGGATCGCAGTGGTGAGTAACCATGCATCATCAGGAGTACGGATAAAA
